>Addgene plasmid #18925 | pJ241-FLEX | addgene full sequence | sequence record 129518 | Addgene NGS results
GCGAGAGTAGGGAACTGCCAGGCATCAAACTAAGCAGAAGGCCCCTGACGGATGGCCTTTTTGCGTTTCT
ACAAACTCTTTCTGTGTTGTAAAACGACGGCCAGTCTTAAGCTCGGGCCCCCTGGGCGGTTCTGATAACG
AGTAATCGTTAATCCGCAAATAACGTAAAAACCCGCTTCGGCGGGTTTTTTTATGGGGGGAGTTTAGGGA
AAGAGCATTTGTCAGAATATTTAAGGGCGCCTGTCACTTTGCTTGATATATGAGAATTATTTAACCTTAT
AAATGAGAAAAAAGCAACGCACTTTAAATAAGATACGTTGCTTTTTCGATTGATGAACACCTATAATTAA
ACTATTCATCTATTATTTATGATTTTTTGTATATACAATATTTCTAGTTTGTTAAAGAGAATTAAGAAAA
TAAATCTCGAAAATAATAAAGGGAAAATCAGTTTTTGATATCAAAATTATACATGTCAACGATAATACAA
AATATAATACAAACTATAAGATGTTATCAGTATTTATTATGCATTTAGAATAAATTTTGTGTCGCCCTTA
TTCGACTCACTATAGAAGTTCCTATTCTCTAGAAAGTATAGGAACTTCACTTCATTTTCTAGAGTTTAAA
CGAATTCGAACCTCTTCGAGGGACATAACTTCGTATAATGTATGCTATACGAAGTTATGGGTCGATGGTG
AGATCTGGACTAGAGGGTCGATGGTGATGCTTGGATCAAAATAGGAAGAATCCCAATGATAACTTCGTAT
AAAGTATCCTATACGAAGTTATACTAGTATAACTTCGTATAGCATACATTATACGAAGTTATGGGTCGAT
GGTGATGCTTGGCAATTCGGGTCGATGGTGAAGCATTGGTCTTCCTATTTTGATATAACTTCGTATAGGA
TACTTTATACGAAGTTATGGGGATCCCCACTTCAGAAGTTCCTATACTTTCTAGAGAATAGGAACTTCAC
TATAGAGTCGAATAAGGGCGACACCCCCTAATTAGCCCGGGCGAAAGGCCCAGTCTTTCGACTGAGCCTT
TCGTTTTATTTGATGCCTGGCAGTTCCCTACTCTCGCATGGGGAGTCCCCACACTACCATCGGCGCTACG
GCGTTTCACTTCTGAGTTCGGCATGGGGTCAGGTGGGACCACCGCGCTACTGCCGCCAGGCAAACAAGGG
GTGTTATGAGCCATATTCAGGTATAAATGGGCTCGCGATAATGTTCAGAATTGGTTAATTGGTTGTAACA
CTGACCCCTATTTGTTTATTTTTCTAAATACATTCAAATATGTATCCGCTCATGAGACAATAACCCTGAT
AAATGCTTCAATAATATTGAAAAAGGAAGAATATGAGCCATATTCAACGGGAAACGTCGAGGCCGCGATT
AAATTCCAACATGGATGCTGATTTATATGGGTATAAATGGGCTCGCGATAATGTCGGGCAATCAGGTGCG
ACAATCTATCGCTTGTATGGGAAGCCCGATGCGCCAGAGTTGTTTCTGAAACATGGCAAAGGTAGCGTTG
CCAATGATGTTACAGATGAGATGGTCAGACTAAACTGGCTGACGGAATTTATGCCACTTCCGACCATCAA
GCATTTTATCCGTACTCCTGATGATGCATGGTTACTCACCACTGCGATCCCCGGAAAAACAGCGTTCCAG
GTATTAGAAGAATATCCTGATTCAGGTGAAAATATTGTTGATGCGCTGGCAGTGTTCCTGCGCCGGTTGC
ACTCGATTCCTGTTTGTAATTGTCCTTTTAACAGCGATCGCGTATTTCGCCTCGCTCAGGCGCAATCACG
AATGAATAACGGTTTGGTTGATGCGAGTGATTTTGATGACGAGCGTAATGGCTGGCCTGTTGAACAAGTC
TGGAAAGAAATGCATAAACTTTTGCCATTCTCACCGGATTCAGTCGTCACTCATGGTGATTTCTCACTTG
ATAACCTTATTTTTGACGAGGGGAAATTAATAGGTTGTATTGATGTTGGACGAGTCGGAATCGCAGACCG
ATACCAGGATCTTGCCATCCTATGGAACTGCCTCGGTGAGTTTTCTCCTTCATTACAGAAACGGCTTTTT
CAAAAATATGGTATTGATAATCCTGATATGAATAAATTGCAATTTCATTTGATGCTCGATGAGTTTTTCT
AAGCAGAGCATTACGCTGACTTGACGGGACGGCGCAAGCTCATGACCAAAATCCCTTAACGTGAGTTACG
CGCGCGTCGTTCCACTGAGCGTCAGACCCCGTAGAAAAGATCAAAGGATCTTCTTGAGATCCTTTTTTTC
TGCGCGTAATCTGCTGCTTGCAAACAAAAAAACCACCGCTACCAGCGGTGGTTTGTTTGCCGGATCAAGA
GCTACCAACTCTTTTTCCGAAGGTAACTGGCTTCAGCAGAGCGCAGATACCAAATACTGTTCTTCTAGTG
TAGCCGTAGTTAGCCCACCACTTCAAGAACTCTGTAGCACCGCCTACATACCTCGCTCTGCTAATCCTGT
TACCAGTGGCTGCTGCCAGTGGCGATAAGTCGTGTCTTACCGGGTTGGACTCAAGACGATAGTTACCGGA
TAAGGCGCAGCGGTCGGGCTGAACGGGGGGTTCGTGCACACAGCCCAGCTTGGAGCGAACGACCTACACC
GAACTGAGATACCTACAGCGTGAGCTATGAGAAAGCGCCACGCTTCCCGAAGGGAGAAAGGCGGACAGGT
ATCCGGTAAGCGGCAGGGTCGGAACAGGAGAGCGCACGAGGGAGCTTCCAGGGGGAAACGCCTGGTATCT
TTATAGTCCTGTCGGGTTTCGCCACCTCTGACTTGAGCGTCGATTTTTGTGATGCTCGTCAGGGGGGCGG
AGCCTATGGAAAAACGCCAGCAACGCGGCCTTTTTACGGTTCCTGGCCTTTTGCTGGCCTTTTGCTCACA
TGTTCTTTCCTGCGTTATCCCCTGATTCTGTGGATAACCGTATTACCGCCTTTGAGTGAGCTGATACCGC
TCGCCGCAGCCGAACGACCGAGCGCAGCGAGTCAGTGAGCGAGGAAGCGGAAG
Features (pLannotate 1.2.2; 14 found; start..end, strand, type, name):
     44..61      +  terminator     rrnB T2 terminator (fragment): transcription terminator T2 from the E. coli rrnB gene
     86..105     -  CDS            lacZα (fragment): LacZα fragment of β-galactosidase; lacZ fragment
    575..608     +  protein_bind   FRT (minimal): supports FLP-mediated excision but not integration (Turan and Bode, 2011) FLP recombinase from the Saccharomyces cerevisiae 2μ plasmid
    655..688     -  protein_bind   loxP: Cre-mediated recombination occurs in the 8-bp core sequence (GCATACAT). Cre recombinase
    759..792     -  protein_bind   lox2272: Cre-mediated recombination occurs in the 8-bp core sequence (GGATACTT). lox2272 sites are compatible with each other, but incompatible with loxP or loxN sites (Lee and Saito, 1988). Cre recombinase
    799..832     +  protein_bind   loxP: Cre-mediated recombination occurs in the 8-bp core sequence (GCATACAT). Cre recombinase
    895..928     +  protein_bind   lox2272: Cre-mediated recombination occurs in the 8-bp core sequence (GGATACTT). lox2272 sites are compatible with each other, but incompatible with loxP or loxN sites (Lee and Saito, 1988). Cre recombinase
    945..978     -  protein_bind   FRT (minimal): supports FLP-mediated excision but not integration (Turan and Bode, 2011) FLP recombinase from the Saccharomyces cerevisiae 2μ plasmid
   1022..1062    -  terminator     rrnB T1 terminator (fragment): transcription terminator T1 from the E. coli rrnB gene
   1064..1179    -  ncRNA          5S rRNA: Accession: RF00001 - 5S ribosomal RNA
   1210..1234    +  CDS            KanR (fragment): aminoglycoside phosphotransferase; aph(3')-Ia; confers resistance to kanamycin in bacteria or G418 (Geneticin®) in eukaryotes
   1264..1360    +  promoter       AmpR promoter (fragment): bla
   1363..2172    +  CDS            KanR: aminoglycoside phosphotransferase; aph(3')-Ia; confers resistance to kanamycin in bacteria or G418 (Geneticin®) in eukaryotes
   2294..2882    +  rep_origin     ori: high-copy-number ColE1/pMB1/pBR322/pUC origin of replication
