[The description below was written by a language model from this plasmid's Addgene catalogue record and pLannotate feature annotations shown in this document.]
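Description:
pJ241-FLEX is a small bacterial subcloning plasmid (about 3.1 kb as sequenced) that carries an empty FLEX (flip-excision) switch in the commercial gene-synthesis backbone pJ241. It is maintained in E. coli at high copy through a ColE1/pUC-type origin and selected with kanamycin through an aph(3')-Ia resistance gene, which the annotation places downstream of a bla promoter fragment. Fragments of the rrnB T1 and T2 terminators and a 5S rRNA segment lie on either side of the insert region, where they probably insulate it from read-through transcription. No eukaryotic promoter, polyadenylation signal or reporter is annotated, so the plasmid is a source of the switch cassette and not an expression vector.

The 274 bp insert consists of two pairs of heterotypic Cre target sites. One loxP and one lox2272 site lie on one strand, followed closely by a second loxP and lox2272 on the opposite strand. The two site types do not recombine with each other. An internal SpeI site, which by the logic of the design would fall in the short gap between the two pairs, accepts a gene of interest, normally in the inverted, non-expressing orientation. Cre first inverts the gene through one pair of matching sites. This brings the other pair into direct orientation, and excision between them leaves a single site of each type and locks the gene in the sense orientation.

The feature table also shows two minimal FRT sites in opposing orientation outside the lox array, although the catalogue entry does not mention them. Retained restriction sites at the 5′ end (BamHI) and 3′ end (BstBI, EcoRI, PmeI, XbaI) allow the loaded cassette to be moved into other vectors. The associated publication used the FLEX switch to target channelrhodopsin-2 to defined cell types for imaging and long-range circuit mapping.
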