Addgene plasmid #18925: pJ241-FLEX
Purpose: FLEX switch empty backbone
Depositing lab: Scott Sternson. Depositing organization: HHMI, Janelia Research Campus. Publication: A FLEX switch targets Channelrhodopsin-2 to multiple cell types for imaging and long-range circuit mapping. Atasoy D, Aponte Y, Su HH, Sternson SM. J Neurosci. 2008 Jul 9. 28(28):7025-30. 10.1523/JNEUROSCI.1954-08.2008 PubMed 18614669.
Backbone
  Vector backbone: pJ241
  Backbone manufacturer: DNA2.0
  Backbone size w/o insert (bp): 2791
  Vector type: Cre/Lox ; subcloning
Growth in bacteria
  Bacterial resistance: Kanamycin, 50 μg/mL
  Growth temperature: 37°C
  Growth strain: DH5alpha
  Copy number: High Copy
Gene/Insert
  Gene/Insert name: FLEX switch (alt name: flip-excision switch)
  Insert size (bp): 274
  Mutation: An internal Spe1 site is used for subcloning a gene into the FLEX switch.
  GenBank ID: EU784738
  Cloning method: Restriction Enzyme; 5′ cloning site BamH1 (not destroyed); 3′ cloning site BstB1, EcoR1, Pme1, Xba1 (not destroyed)
  Sequencing primers: 5′ n/a
Terms and licenses: Academic/Nonprofit Terms; Industry Terms: Not Available to Industry
How to cite: pJ241-FLEX was a gift from Scott Sternson (Addgene plasmid # 18925 ; http://n2t.net/addgene:18925 ; RRID:Addgene_18925)
