>Addgene plasmid #18925 | pJ241-FLEX | depositor partial sequence | sequence record 8889 | Author sequence
GGATCCCCATAACTTCGTATAAAGTATCCTATACGAAGTTATATCAAAATAGGAAGACCAATGCTTCACC
ATCGACCCGAATTGCCAAGCATCACCATCGACCCATAACTTCGTATAATGTATGCTATACGAAGTTATAC
TAGTATAACTTCGTATAGGATACTTTATACGAAGTTATCATTGGGATTCTTCCTATTTTGATCCAAGCAT
CACCATCGACCCTCTAGTCCAGATCTCACCATCGACCCATAACTTCGTATAGCATACATTATACGAAGTT
ATGTCCCTCGAAGAGGTTCGAATTCGTTTAAACTCTAGA
