>Addgene plasmid #18925 | pJ241-FLEX | addgene partial sequence | sequence record 86526 | FLEX-R 5'-ctcttcgagggacATAACTTCG-3'
GTTATGGGTCGATGGTGAGATCTGGACTAGAGGGTCGATGGTGATGCTTGGATCAAAATAGGAAGAATCC
CAATGATAACTTCGTATAAAGTATCCTATACGAAGTTATACTAGTATAACTTCGTATAGCATACATTATA
CGAAGTTATGGGTCGATGGTGATGCTTGGCAATTCGGGTCGATGGTGAAGCATTGGTCTTCCTATTTTGA
TATAACTTCGTATAGGATACTTTATACGAAGTTATGGGGATCCCCACTTCAGAAGTTCCTATACTTTCTA
GAGAATAGGAACTTCACTATAGAGTCGAATAAGGGCGACACCCCCTAATTAGCCCGGGCGAAAGGCCCAG
TCTTTCGACTGAGCCTTTCGTTTTATTTGATGCCTGGCAGTTCCCTACTCTCGCATGGGGAGTCCCCACA
CTACCATCGGCGCTACGGCGTTTCACTTCTGAGTTCGGCATGGGGTCAGGTGGGACCACCGCGCTACTGC
CGCCAGGCAAACAAGGGGTGTTATGAGCCATATTCAGGTATAAATGGGCTCGCGATAATGTTCAGAATTG
GTTAATTGGTTGTAACACTGACCCCTATTTGTTTATTTTTCTAAATACATTCAAATATGTATCCGCTCAT
GAGACAATAACCCTGATAAATGCTTCAATAATATTGAAAAAGGAAGAATATGAGCCATATTC
