>Addgene plasmid #18925 | pJ241-FLEX | addgene partial sequence | sequence record 91678 | rrnB-T1-term-F 5'-ACGAAAGGCTCAGTCGAAAG-3'
TGTCGCCCTTATTCGACTCTATAGTGAAGTTCCTATTCTCTAGAAAGTATAGGAACTTCTGAAGTGGGGA
TCCCCATAACTTCGTATAAAGTATCCTATACGAAGTTATATCAAAATAGGAAGACCAATGCTTCACCATC
GACCCGAATTGCCAAGCATCACCATCGACCCATAACTTCGTATAATGTATGCTATACGAAGTTATACTAG
TATAACTTCGTATAGGATACTTTATACGAAGTTATCATTGGGATTCTTCCTATTTTGATCCAAGCATCAC
CATCGACCCTCTAGTCCAGATCTCACCATCGACCCATAACTTCGTATAGCATACATTATACGAAGTTATG
TCCC
